Addgene plasmid #65748: pFRT-DestFLAGHA_RBPMS2
Purpose: constitutively expresses FLAG-HA-tagged RBPMS2 in mammalian cells
Depositing lab: Thomas Tuschl. Depositing organization: Rockefeller University. Publication: Identification of the RNA recognition element of the RBPMS family of RNA-binding proteins and their transcriptome-wide mRNA targets. Farazi TA, Leonhardt CS, Mukherjee N, Mihailovic A, Li S, Max KE, Meyer C, Yamaji M, Cekan P, Jacobs NC, Gerstberger S, Bognanni C, Larsson E, Ohler U, Tuschl T. RNA. 2014 Jul;20(7):1090-102. doi: 10.1261/rna.045005.114. Epub 2014 May 23. PubMed 24860013.
Backbone
  Vector backbone: pcDNA5/FRT
  Backbone manufacturer: Life Technologies, Modified by Tuschl lab
  Vector type: Mammalian Expression
  Selectable markers: Hygromycin
Growth in bacteria
  Bacterial resistance: Ampicillin, 100 μg/mL
  Growth temperature: 37°C
  Growth strain: Top10
  Copy number: Unknown
Gene/Insert
  Gene/Insert name: RBPMS2
  Species: H. sapiens (human)
  Entrez Gene: RBPMS2
  Promoter: CMV, 2x Tet
  Tag / fusion protein: FLAG HA (N terminal on backbone)
  Cloning method: Gateway Cloning
  Sequencing primers: 5′ CMV Forward; 3′ BGH Reverse
Terms and licenses: Academic/Nonprofit Terms; Industry Terms: Not Available to Industry
How to cite: pFRT-DestFLAGHA_RBPMS2 was a gift from Thomas Tuschl (Addgene plasmid # 65748 ; http://n2t.net/addgene:65748 ; RRID:Addgene_65748)
