[The description below was written by a language model from this plasmid's Addgene catalogue record.]
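Description:
pFRT-DestFLAGHA_RBPMS2 is a mammalian expression plasmid built on a laboratory-modified version of the commercial pcDNA5/FRT backbone, converted into a Gateway destination vector that supplies an N-terminal FLAG-HA tandem epitope tag. It is propagated in E. coli under ampicillin selection; the record gives the copy number as unknown and provides no feature table, so origins of replication and other backbone elements are not itemised. In mammalian cells the selectable marker is hygromycin. As the backbone name indicates, the vector is of the FRT type, designed so that Flp recombinase can integrate it at a pre-existing FRT site in a suitable host cell line, with hygromycin resistance used to recover stable, single-site integrants.

The payload is the human RBPMS2 open reading frame, encoding a member of the RBPMS family of RNA-binding proteins. It was introduced by Gateway recombination so that it is fused in frame behind the backbone-encoded FLAG-HA tag. The use of CMV forward and BGH reverse sequencing primers suggests the insert sits between a CMV promoter and a BGH polyadenylation region. The record is somewhat inconsistent about regulation. The stated purpose is constitutive expression, yet the promoter field reads "CMV, 2x Tet", which would imply tetracycline operator sites that permit inducible control in cells expressing the Tet repressor. In cells lacking the repressor, such a promoter behaves constitutively.

The dual tag allows detection and immunoprecipitation of RBPMS2. This fits the associated work, which defined the RNA recognition element and transcriptome-wide mRNA targets of the RBPMS family.
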