>Addgene plasmid #65748 | pFRT-DestFLAGHA_RBPMS2 | addgene partial sequence | sequence record 114930 | CMV-F 5'-CGCAAATGGGCGGTAGGCGTG-3'
CCTATCAGTGATAGAGATCTCCCTATCAGTGATAGAGATCGTCGACGAGCTCGTTTTAGTGAACCGTCAG
ATCGCCTGGAGACGCCATCCACGCTGTTTTGACCTCCATAGAAGACACCGGGACCGATCCAGCCTCCGGA
CTCTAGCGTTTAAACTTAAGCTTGGTACCATGGACTACAAGGACGACGATGACAAGTACCCTTATGACGT
GCCCGATTACGCTTTGAACCAGATATCAACAAGTTTGTACAAAAAAGCAGGCTTCATGAGCAACCTGAAG
CCGGACGGCGAGCACGGCGGCAGCACCGGCACCGGCTCCGGCGCGGGCTCCGGCGGCGCCCTGGAGGAGG
AGGTCCGGACACTGTTTGTCAGCGGCCTCCCTGTGGACATTAAACCCAGAGAACTCTACTTGCTCTTCCG
GCCGTTCAAGGGGTATGAAGGGTCCCTGATCAAGCTCACTGCAAGACAGCCTGTTGGTTTTGTGATCTTT
GACAGCCGTGCAGGAGCAGAAGCGGCCAAGAATGCGCTGAACGGTATTCGCTTTGATCCCGAAAATCCAC
AGACTCTGAGGCTAGAGTTTGCCAAAGCCAACACCAAGATGGCCAAGAGCAAGCTAATGGCAACTCCAAA
TCCCAGCAACGTGCACCCCGCCCTAGGAGCACACTTCATCGCACGGGACCCCTATGACCTGATGGGGGCT
GCTCTGATCCCTGCATCCCCAGAGGCCTGGGCCCCCTACCCTTTGTACACCACAGAGCTGACCCCAGCCA
TCTCCCATGCTGCGTTCACCTACCCAACTGCCACTGCCGCTGCCGCCGCCCTCCACGCTC
