>Addgene plasmid #65748 | pFRT-DestFLAGHA_RBPMS2 | addgene partial sequence | sequence record 114931 | BGH-rev 5'-TAGAAGGCACAGTCGAGG-3'
AGTTATCTATGCGGCCGCGGATCAGGTACGCGTAGAATCGAGACCGAGGAGAGGGTTAGGGATAGGCTTA
CCTTCGAACCGCGGGCCCTCTAGACTTGAGCGGCCGCCACTGTGCTGGATATCAACCACTTTGTACAAGA
AAGCTGGGTGTCAACAGAACTGACGGTACTTCCATCCTTGCTGGGTGGTGTCAGAGGAAGGGTACCAGCG
CACCTGAGCGTGGAGGGCGGCGGCAGCGGCAGTGGCAGTTGGGTAGGTGAACGCAGCATGGGAGATGGCT
GGGGTCAGCTCTGTGGTGTACAAAGGGTAGGGGGCCCAGGCCTCTGGGGATGCAGGGATCAGAGCAGCCC
CCATCAGGTCATAGGGGTCCCGTGCGATGAAGTGTGCTCCTAGGGCGGGGTGCACGTTGCTGGGATTTGG
AGTTGCCATTAGCTTGCTCTTGGCCATCTTGGTGTTGGCTTTGGCAAACTCTAGCCTCAGAGTCTGTGGA
TTTTCGGGATCAAAGCGAATACCGTTCAGCGCATTCTTGGCCGCTTCTGCTCCTGCACGGCTGTCAAAGA
TCACAAAACCAACAGGCTGTCTTGCAGTGAGCTTGATCAGGGACCCTTCATACCCCTTGAACGGCCGGAA
GAGCAAGTAGAGTTCTCTGGGTTTAATGTCCACAGGGAGGCCGCTGACAAACAGTGTCCGGACCTCCTCC
TCCAGGGCGCCGCCGGAGCCCGCGCCGGAGCCGGTGCCGGTGCTGCCGCCGTGCTCGCCGTCCGGCTTCA
GGTTGCTCAT
